Addgene plasmid #115383: AAEL012796
Purpose: Expresses Ae. aegypti receptor in mammalian cells
Depositing lab: Leslie Vosshall. Depositing organization: Rockefeller University. Publication: Small-Molecule Agonists of Ae. aegypti Neuropeptide Y Receptor Block Mosquito Biting. Duvall LB, Ramos-Espiritu L, Barsoum KE, Glickman JF, Vosshall LB. Cell. 2019 Feb 7;176(4):687-701.e5. doi: 10.1016/j.cell.2018.12.004. PubMed 30735632.
Backbone
  Vector backbone: pME18s
  Vector type: Mammalian Expression
Growth in bacteria
  Bacterial resistance: Ampicillin, 100 μg/mL
  Growth temperature: 37°C
  Growth strain: DH5alpha
  Copy number: High Copy
Gene/Insert
  Gene/Insert name: AAEL012796
  Species: Aedes aegypti
  Entrez Gene: LOC5576812 (a.k.a. AaeL_AAEL012796, AAEL012796, GPRGHP3)
  Cloning method: Gateway Cloning
Terms and licenses: Academic/Nonprofit Terms; Industry Terms: Not Available to Industry
Depositor comments: The neuropeptide CDS was inserted into the pME18s plasmid using NotI and XhoI sites. Note: Plasmid contains the first 433 of 682 amino acids of pyrokinin-1, and also contains a F166L mutation in pyrokinin-1 compared to NCBI reference sequence XP_021694461.1
How to cite: AAEL012796 was a gift from Leslie Vosshall (Addgene plasmid # 115383 ; http://n2t.net/addgene:115383 ; RRID:Addgene_115383)
