[The description below was written by a language model from this plasmid's Addgene catalogue record and pLannotate feature annotations shown in this document.]
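Description:
AAEL012796 is a mammalian expression plasmid built on the pME18s backbone that carries the coding sequence of an Aedes aegypti G protein-coupled receptor (gene AAEL012796, also listed as GPRGHP3) for heterologous expression in cultured mammalian cells. It is maintained in E. coli through a high-copy ColE1/pUC-type origin of replication and selected with ampicillin via a β-lactamase gene driven by its own bla promoter. No mammalian selection marker is annotated, which fits transient transfection use.

Expression is driven by the composite promoter arrangement characteristic of this backbone: the SV40 enhancer and early promoter, followed by a truncated HTLV-1 5' LTR segment and a modified SV40 intron with splice donor and acceptor sites. These elements together boost transcription and mRNA processing. The receptor coding sequence lies downstream and is terminated by an SV40 polyadenylation signal. Automated annotation identifies the insert by homology to the Drosophila pyrokinin-1 (CAP-3) receptor, a neuropeptide receptor that signals through G proteins to a phosphatidylinositol–calcium pathway. The insert itself is the mosquito gene, not the fly gene. The depositor notes that the insert encodes only the first 433 of 682 amino acids of the reference protein and carries an F166L substitution relative to the NCBI reference. No epitope tags or reporters are annotated. The record is inconsistent on cloning, listing Gateway as the method while the comments describe insertion through NotI and XhoI sites.

The associated publication concerns small-molecule agonists of a mosquito neuropeptide Y-like receptor that suppress biting. The construct is therefore probably one of a set of Ae. aegypti receptors expressed in mammalian cells for such ligand studies, though the record does not state its specific role.
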