Features (pLannotate 1.2.2; 8 found; start..end, strand, type, name):
      1..330     +  promoter       SV40 promoter: SV40 enhancer and early promoter
    346..614     +  LTR            5' LTR (truncated): truncated 5' long terminal repeat (LTR) from human T-cell leukemia virus (HTLV) type 1
    644..740     +  intron         SV40 intron: modified SV40 intron with splice donor and acceptor sites
    965..2146    +  CDS            PK1-R (fragment): PK1R_DROME - Experimental evidence at transcript level: Swiss-Prot protein existence level 2. Receptor for the neuropeptide CAP-3/pyrokinin-1 (TGPSASSGLWFGPRL-amide) (PubMed:16054112). Also activated weakly by other neuropeptides terminating in the sequence PRL-amide including pyrokinin-2, Hug-gamma, and ecdysis-triggering-hormone-1 (PubMed:12177421, PubMed:16054112). The activity of this receptor is mediated by G proteins which activate a phosphatidyl-inositol-calcium second messenger system (PubMed:16054112). From Drosophila melanogaster (Fruit fly).
   2184..2318    +  polyA_signal   SV40 poly(A) signal: SV40 polyadenylation signal
   2528..3116    -  rep_origin     ori: high-copy-number ColE1/pMB1/pBR322/pUC origin of replication
   3287..4147    -  CDS            AmpR: β-lactamase; bla; confers resistance to ampicillin, carbenicillin, and related antibiotics
   4148..4252    -  promoter       AmpR promoter: bla
>Addgene plasmid #115383 | AAEL012796 | addgene full sequence | sequence record 221021 | Addgene NGS Result
GTGTGTCAGTTAGGGTGTGGAAAGTCCCCAGGCTCCCCAGCAGGCAGAAGTATGCAAAGCATGCATCTCA
ATTAGTCAGCAACCAGGTGTGGAAAGTCCCCAGGCTCCCCAGCAGGCAGAAGTATGCAAAGCATGCATCT
CAATTAGTCAGCAACCATAGTCCCGCCCCTAACTCCGCCCATCCCGCCCCTAACTCCGCCCAGTTCCGCC
CATTCTCCGCCCCATGGCTGACTAATTTTTTTTATTTATGCAGAGGCCGAGGCCGCCTCGGCCTCTGAGC
TATTCCAGAAGTAGTGAGGAGGCTTTTTTGGAGGCCTAGGCTTTTGCAAAAAGCTCCTCGATCGAGGGGC
TCGCATCTCTCCTTCACGCGCCCGCCGCCCTACCTGAGGCCGCCATCCACGCCGGTTGAGTCGCGTTCTG
CCGCCTCCCGCCTGTGGTGCCTCCTGAACTGCGTCCGCCGTCTAGGTAAGTTTAAAGCTCAGGTCGAGAC
CGGGCCTTTGTCCGGCGCTCCCTTGGAGCCTACCTAGACTCAGCCGGCTCTCCACGCTTTGCCTGACCCT
GCTTGCTCAACTCTACGTCTTTGTTTCGTTTTCTGTTCTGCGCCGTTACAGATCCAAGCTCTGAAAAACC
AGAAAGTTAACTGGTAAGTTTAGTCTTTTTGTCTTTTATTTCAGGTCCCGGATCCGGTGGTGGTGCAAAT
CAAAGAACTGCTCCTCAGTGGATGTTGCCTTTACTTCTAGGCCTGTACGGAAGTGTTACTTCTGCTCTAA
AAGCTGCGGAATTCCGGAATTTCCTCGAGATGTTCAGTACAAACCTAACCAATGCAGTGAAACCAACGAC
AATGCAACGAGTGAATGAATCCTTCCTGTCTGTGATAATTAATAGCACCAGTTTGTTAGACTACCCGAGC
ACACCTGTAGATAGTGCATCGTTCAATTTCAGTGAAACAGAATGGCCCATGGACAACTCGTCGTTCTTCT
ACGGACCCAAACGGGATCCACTGTATGTAGTGATACCCATGACTATAATATACGTCCTAATTTTCATTAC
TGGAGTTATCGGTAACATCAGCACATGCATCGTCATATCGAAAAACAAGTCCATGCACACAGCCACCAAC
TACTACTTGTTCAGTCTTGCGATTTCCGACTTTCTACTGCTAATATCCGGGGTGCCACAGGAAATTTACT
TTATCTGGAGCAAGTACCCTTATATATTTGGCGAATTGTTTTGTGTAGCCAGAGGAATCGCAGCGGAAAC
ATCGGCAAATGCCACTGTGCTGACAATTACGGCGTTAACAATCGAGCGATACGTGGCCATATGTCATCCG
TTCCTTTCGCACACCATGTCGAAACTTTCCCGGGCCATCCGGTTCATATTTGCCATTTGGCTGGTGGCCA
TCGTTTCCGCCGTCCCCCAGGCGTTACAGTTCGGCGTAACCAATCAGTCCGGGGTGGACCAGTGTGTGGT
GAAGCGAATAATTATTCAGCATTCTTTCGAGCTATCGACGTTTCTATTTTTCTTCGCTCCGATGACGCTG
ATTACGGTGCTGTACGCTCTGATTGGCCTGAAATTGCGATCTTCCACGTTGATGCAACGCGACGGGACGC
TGCAGAGGCGGAGTAACGCATGCCCCAATACCCGGCAGCAAGGAACTAGCCAAGGAACGCGACGGGTCCT
GAAAATGCTCGTTGCAGTTGTTGTTGCATTTTTCATCTGTTGGGCGCCGTTCCACGCACAACGCCTGGTA
TACATTTACGGTGTCGACAAGGACCATCAGCCGAACGATCCATTAGTGCTGAAGTTATTCGTGATTACCA
CCTACATCTCCGGCATCCTGTACTACCTTTCCACCTGCATCAACCCACTGCTGTACAACATCATGAGCAA
CAAATTTCGTCAAGCTTTCAAGGAGACGCTGGCCCGTGGCTGTCAAATATCGCGCAAATCACGTGGTAAA
GAGCGATCATACCGAATACTGTCCCGAAGGGAGCGACGTCCAACTTCAAACAAGGAGTCTTCTGAATTCT
CAGGCAATTCCATCAAGGATGACAGCCTATACTCGTCCTCTACTCAAAAACAGTCAATCGATTCCGTAGG
CGGCCGCTAGACTAGTCTAGAGAAAAAACCTCCCACACCTCCCCCTGAACCTGAAACATAAAATGAATGC
AATTGTTGTTGTTAACTTGTTTATTGCAGCTTATAATGGTTACAAATAAAGCAATAGCATCACAAATTTC
ACAAATAAAGCATTTTTTTCACTGCATTCTAGTTGTGGTTTGTCCAAACTCATCAATGTATCTTATCATG
TCTGGATCCCCGGGTACCGAGCTCGAATTAATTCCTCTTCCGCTTCCTCGCTCACTGACTCGCTGCGCTC
GGTCGTTCGGCTGCGGCGAGCGGTATCAGCTCACTCAAAGGCGGTAATACGGTTATCCACAGAATCAGGG
GATAACGCAGGAAAGAACATGTGAGCAAAAGGCCAGCAAAAGGCCAGGAACCGTAAAAAGGCCGCGTTGC
TGGCGTTTTTCCATAGGCTCCGCCCCCCTGACGAGCATCACAAAAATCGACGCTCAAGTCAGAGGTGGCG
AAACCCGACAGGACTATAAAGATACCAGGCGTTTCCCCCTGGAAGCTCCCTCGTGCGCTCTCCTGTTCCG
ACCCTGCCGCTTACCGGATACCTGTCCGCCTTTCTCCCTTCGGGAAGCGTGGCGCTTTCTCATAGCTCAC
GCTGTAGGTATCTCAGTTCGGTGTAGGTCGTTCGCTCCAAGCTGGGCTGTGTGCACGAACCCCCCGTTCA
GCCCGACCGCTGCGCCTTATCCGGTAACTATCGTCTTGAGTCCAACCCGGTAAGACACGACTTATCGCCA
CTGGCAGCAGCCACTGGTAACAGGATTAGCAGAGCGAGGTATGTAGGCGGTGCTACAGAGTTCTTGAAGT
GGTGGCCTAACTACGGCTACACTAGAAGAACAGTATTTGGTATCTGCGCTCTGCTGAAGCCAGTTACCTT
CGGAAAAAGAGTTGGTAGCTCTTGATCCGGCAAACAAACCACCGCTGGTAGCGGTGGTTTTTTTGTTTGC
AAGCAGCAGATTACGCGCAGAAAAAAAGGATCTCAAGAAGATCCTTTGATCTTTTCTACGGGGTCTGACG
CTCAGTGGAACGAAAACTCACGTTAAGGGATTTTGGTCATGAGATTATCAAAAAGGATCTTCACCTAGAT
CCTTTTAAATTAAAAATGAAGTTTTAAATCAATCTAAAGTATATATGAGTAAACTTGGTCTGACAGTTAC
CAATGCTTAATCAGTGAGGCACCTATCTCAGCGATCTGTCTATTTCGTTCATCCATAGTTGCCTGACTCC
CCGTCGTGTAGATAACTACGATACGGGAGGGCTTACCATCTGGCCCCAGTGCTGCAATGATACCGCGAGA
CCCACGCTCACCGGCTCCAGATTTATCAGCAATAAACCAGCCAGCCGGAAGGGCCGAGCGCAGAAGTGGT
CCTGCAACTTTATCCGCCTCCATCCAGTCTATTAATTGTTGCCGGGAAGCTAGAGTAAGTAGTTCGCCAG
TTAATAGTTTGCGCAACGTTGTTGCCATTGCTACAGGCATCGTGGTGTCACGCTCGTCGTTTGGTATGGC
TTCATTCAGCTCCGGTTCCCAACGATCAAGGCGAGTTACATGATCCCCCATGTTGTGCAAAAAAGCGGTT
AGCTCCTTCGGTCCTCCGATCGTTGTCAGAAGTAAGTTGGCCGCAGTGTTATCACTCATGGTTATGGCAG
CACTGCATAATTCTCTTACTGTCATGCCATCCGTAAGATGCTTTTCTGTGACTGGTGAGTACTCAACCAA
GTCATTCTGAGAATAGTGTATGCGGCGACCGAGTTGCTCTTGCCCGGCGTCAATACGGGATAATACCGCG
CCACATAGCAGAACTTTAAAAGTGCTCATCATTGGAAAACGTTCTTCGGGGCGAAAACTCTCAAGGATCT
TACCGCTGTTGAGATCCAGTTCGATGTAACCCACTCGTGCACCCAACTGATCTTCAGCATCTTTTACTTT
CACCAGCGTTTCTGGGTGAGCAAAAACAGGAAGGCAAAATGCCGCAAAAAAGGGAATAAGGGCGACACGG
AAATGTTGAATACTCATACTCTTCCTTTTTCAATATTATTGAAGCATTTATCAGGGTTATTGTCTCATGA
GCGGATACATATTTGAATGTATTTAGAAAAATAAACAAATAGGGGTTCCGCGCACATTTCCCCGAAAAGT
GCCACCTGCAAGCTTGGCTGTGGAAT
